Addgene plasmid #199631: pJH1371
Purpose: Prgef-1 GPI YFP unc-54 3' UTR C.elegans Pan-neural expression of GPI-YFP
Depositing lab: Mei Zhen. Depositing organization: Sinai Health System. Publication: A tonically active master neuron modulates mutually exclusive motor states at two timescales. Meng J, Ahamed T, Yu B, Hung W, Ei Mouridi S, Wang Z, Zhang Y, Wen Q, Boulin T, Gao S, Zhen M. Sci Adv. 2024 Apr 12;10(15):eadk0002. doi: 10.1126/sciadv.adk0002. Epub 2024 Apr 10. PubMed 38598630.
Backbone
  Vector backbone: pBSK
  Backbone size w/o insert (bp): 8542
  Total vector size (bp): 8622
  Vector type: Worm Expression
Growth in bacteria
  Bacterial resistance: Ampicillin, 100 μg/mL
  Growth temperature: 37°C
  Growth strain: DH5alpha
  Copy number: High Copy
Gene/Insert
  Gene/Insert name: GPI
  Insert size (bp): 80
  Promoter: Pregf-1
  Tag / fusion protein: YFP (C terminal on insert)
  Cloning method: Gibson Cloning
  Sequencing primers: 5′ AGGAGGACCTTCGACCTCGAGGGGGGGCCCggtaccggtggataatgaaaacaatcat; 3′ AAAAGTTCTTCTCCTTTACTCATatcgatgccaggcgggtcttgtgcgacgac
Terms and licenses: Academic/Nonprofit Terms; Industry Terms: Not Available to Industry
Depositor comments: Please visit https://www.biorxiv.org/content/10.1101/2021.09.21.461278v4 for bioRxiv preprint. Please note: This plasmid contains a single nucleotide mutation in YFP second half and has CD58 and C. elegans strain Bristol N2 chromosome II sequences instead of UNC-54 3'UTR. These differences are not known to affect plasmid function.
How to cite: pJH1371 was a gift from Mei Zhen (Addgene plasmid # 199631 ; http://n2t.net/addgene:199631 ; RRID:Addgene_199631)
