[The description below was written by a language model from this plasmid's Addgene catalogue record and pLannotate feature annotations shown in this document.]
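Description:
pJH1371 is a C. elegans expression plasmid built on a pBluescript-type (pBSK) backbone and designed for pan-neuronal expression of a membrane-tethered yellow fluorescent protein, GPI-YFP. It is propagated in E. coli as a high-copy plasmid through a ColE1/pUC-type origin and selected with ampicillin via the bla gene and its own promoter. The backbone also carries an M13 phage origin, along with remnants of the lac promoter/operator region, lacZα, lacI, bom and rop that have no role in worm expression.

The payload is driven by the rgef-1 promoter, which the record describes as giving pan-neural expression. It is not annotated in the feature table but presumably occupies the large unannotated stretch upstream of the pBluescript polylinker fragments. The fluorescent protein reading frame, which the annotation software matched to yEGFP but which the depositor describes as YFP, is followed immediately by a short fragment of human CD58 (LFA-3). The placement suggests that this CD58 segment supplies the GPI signal. A GPI attachment signal of this kind would direct lipid anchoring of the fluorophore to the outer face of the plasma membrane, outlining neuronal membranes and processes. The catalogue lists the roughly 80 bp GPI insert with YFP as a C-terminal tag, an orientation that does not obviously match the annotated order.

The depositor notes a single-nucleotide change in the second half of YFP. They also note that CD58 and C. elegans chromosome II sequence are present where the unc-54 3' UTR was expected, and neither difference is known to impair function. The sequenced record is 8,190 nt, somewhat shorter than the 8,622 bp catalogue size.
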