Features (pLannotate 1.2.2; 16 found; start..end, strand, type, name):
      1..93      +  CDS            lacI (fragment): lac repressor; lacI; The lac repressor binds to the lac operator to inhibit transcription in E. coli. This inhibition can be relieved by adding lactose or isopropyl-β-D-thiogalactopyranoside (IPTG).
    106..127     +  protein_bind   CAP binding site: CAP binding activates transcription in the presence of cAMP. E. coli catabolite activator protein
    142..172     +  promoter       lac promoter: promoter for the E. coli lac operon
    180..196     +  protein_bind   lac operator: The lac repressor binds to the lac operator to inhibit transcription in E. coli. This inhibition can be relieved by adding lactose or isopropyl-β-D-thiogalactopyranoside (IPTG). lac repressor encoded by lacI
   3728..3756    +  misc_feature   MCS (fragment): pBluescript multiple cloning site
   3814..3839    +  misc_feature   MCS (fragment): pBluescript multiple cloning site
   3917..4780    +  CDS            yEGFP: yEGFP is a fluorescent protein published in 1997.
   4781..4870    +  CDS            CD58 (fragment): LFA3_HUMAN - Also known as LFA3. Experimental evidence at protein level: Swiss-Prot protein existence level 1. Ligand of the T-lymphocyte CD2 glycoprotein. This interaction is important in mediating thymocyte interactions with thymic epithelial cells, antigen-independent and -dependent interactions of T-lymphocytes with target cells and antigen-presenting cells and the T-lymphocyte rosetting with erythrocytes. In addition, the LFA-3/CD2 interaction may prime response by both the CD2+ and LFA-3+ cells. From Homo sapiens (Human).
   5317..5471    +  CDS            lacZα (fragment): LacZα fragment of β-galactosidase; lacZ fragment
   5477..5528    -  misc_feature   bom (fragment): basis of mobility region from pBR322
   5547..5927    +  rep_origin     M13 ori (sequence partly withheld): M13 bacteriophage origin of replication; arrow indicates direction of (+) strand synthesis
   6003..6052    -  misc_feature   bom (fragment): basis of mobility region from pBR322
   6154..6189    -  CDS            rop (fragment): Rop protein, which maintains plasmids at low copy number; rop
   6284..6388    +  promoter       AmpR promoter: bla
   6389..7249    +  CDS            AmpR: β-lactamase; bla; confers resistance to ampicillin, carbenicillin, and related antibiotics
   7420..8008    +  rep_origin     ori: high-copy-number ColE1/pMB1/pBR322/pUC origin of replication
>Addgene plasmid #199631 | pJH1371 | addgene full sequence | sequence record 413713 | Addgene NGS Result
GCGCCCAATACGCAAACCGCCTCTCCCCGCGCGTTGGCCGATTCATTAATGCAGCTGGCACGACAGGTTT
CCCGACTGGAAAGCGGGCAGTGAGCGCAACGCAATTAATGTGAGTTAGCTCACTCATTAGGCACCCCAGG
CTTTACACTTTATGCTTCCGGCTCGTATGTTGTGTGGAATTGTGAGCGGATAACAATTTCACACAGGAAA
CAGCTATGACATGATTACGAATTCGAATGGCCATGGGACGTCGACGCTTGCATGCCTGCAGCGTTTCCGA
TACCCCCTTATATCAGCACACATTCAGTCATCATACCACAAAATGTTGTGATAGTGATAGGCAAAACTAC
CGTATTTCCTCTATTAATCTTGCATGCAAGACTAATTTTCGATTAACCCGTAGGGGTGCAAGACTAATAG
AGACTGCAAGACTATTAGAGGCTGAAATACTAATTTTCGTATGCTCAATAATTTTGGAAATTGGCCTATT
TTTTGTAGAAACTTGATACCGTTTAAACAAGGAAAAATACACACTTTTTAATATTTCATCAATAATTTGA
ACGATTTTGTGATTTTAAGTTCAATTTGCCCAAAAAAAGACAATTTTTCTGACGTTACCGCAAAGTAATG
CTGGTCAGGCAAAAAGAGCGGTGCAAAAATATAAGAGACTGCAATACTAATAGAGGAAATACGGTAATTG
AATTTTAGTGAAACTTGCGACAGTTTTCCTCATTTTTTTGTTATTCCGGCATACGAGTGTGGCATACGAG
TGAGGTCATCTTTTGTTTCTTCCGTTTCTTCATCGCTTTTGAAAAAAAATGTTGAAGAAAACTTCGTAGC
CGATAGCCGGATAATGTTTGGCACGGCGTTCCAACATATATCATTGGAAATTTTTTAAGATTTTTGCGAA
AAATCACATTCTTCACGATGAGAACACGTTATTGAAGGAATATAAATCAAGAATAACATATAGTTATATT
TCTCTATTACTTTAACGTTAAATATGAGCAAATTTGAGCATTTTGATTGCGATGAAAAGCAGAATCGAGT
CAACTGAAATCCGTTCAAAAACCTAAGCTCGGTTCGCCCGAAAGTCGATTTTTCCAATAGCCGAACAGCA
CTGCTTCTTTATTTTCCAGGTATTTTTGGGGTGTAAGAATTATATCTTCTTTGTTTGGGTATTTACGTTT
CCGAATTCCCTTTCTTGATCTGTCGCTATTTTTCAGAAACCAGAACAGTTTATCCTTTTTCATGAGAACC
TGAATAGCTCAAAAACCCGTTTAATTTCTTTTCATCATCTCATTTGAAACTTTCCTAGTCTTCTTAATGA
TTTCCAGGCTCCTCCTACATTTGTATCTCAAGATGCATACACTTTATTTCCGCTCCAATTCGAATCATCT
ACTTCTCTTTTTTCTTCAACTTTCTACTTTTTTCCATTCTTTTCTTTCAAATGTTCGACGTCTTCAAGTG
ACTGCTCTTCATTCTCCTCATTTTTCTCGAATTTCATTCTTGTCTCTTTTTTGCTCAAAAATGGAAAATG
AAAGTGACGTGAGATTTGGACGGCGGGACACGGGGGCAGTAGAAGCAGCAAAAAGGAGAGAAAGAGGACA
CAAATAAGAAGAACGAATTCAAAAATAAGCGGAGAGGAGCTATTTCCGTCAATTCTACCTCCCCAATCTT
CATCAATTCGGCTCAATTGAATGACGTCACAGGGAGATAAACCGTTTGGATGAGCGCCGTCCATCACTGA
CGCCATCCCGTTTGGGACAAGAAAAGAGAAAAAAGAGCACAAAGTTTTTGGTGACGGATCTTGTCAATCA
TATGAAAGTTGTTCTGATTGATTGTCAGTTTTTTTCCTACTTTTTTGGATTCTATCCACTTCTGAACTTT
TGACAAGTTTCAAACTTTCTGAATCATTTTCTATGCATTTTCCTGGAATTCTTTTTATGTAAAATATGAA
ATAGAATGTTTTTGAATTCAAGTTCTGCTTTTTTCTTCTTTTCTGTTCTGTTCGGGCTTGGGTATGCTTT
TTTTAAAAATTATTTTGCACATCGACCAATAAGTGCGCAACTTATAAAATTAATTTATTTTTGTTAATTT
TTGAAATACTTGTATTGCTTTAAGTGATCTGACCTCGCCCTGAGCTTTCCACGTAGTTATCAAATACAAA
TCCTCCAAGGGTAACGTACCTATATTACTGATCTTTATAATAACTTTATCACCTGTCCAGTTCCAGAGGA
ATTCTGTTAAGCTTATAGGCACAGAAGGAGTCATTTCTGCTGGTTTTTAATGATCCAAATCTTTATTTCA
AGTAAAAAACTGAACACTTGCGAATAAAACTATCAGATTAACCATTCACCAAAAATGTGTTTGAATCTAA
AACTTTCTCAGTATTCCAAATATAGAAATAAATAACCACGACATTGCTAAAATCTGTCTGAATTGTGTAC
TCCTTACCGTGAAGTAATAATGGATATAATGAATCGTTTGAAATGAATGATCAGCACATTTTTGGTGAAA
GATCACAAATAAGGAATAAGCGTCGGAAAATAAAACGATTATTTCGGATCAAAAATTTGTTGAAGATCAT
ATACACTCGAGACCAAGATTATTCTAGACAATTTTCAAATTGGCTTCTTTGTTTGCAAATCTTCATAATA
ATCTGTGAAGTTTGGAAATTTGAATTTTTAATCTTTTTTCATAGATTATAGTTTTTATTTCTTTGCAAAA
CTATATTAAAAACCGATGCATTGTTTTAGGGAAATTAATGAGCCTTTTGTTCAACACTAAAAACAATAAA
ATTAAAATTTTGGCTTCATCATTTGACCTTTTTTAAGTTCGAAAACTTTTCTCGTATTTCTGAACCGCCA
ATTTTTTCACACATCTCTAGACTTTTGGTGCCCGTTCCAGAAAGTTAAGTAATTGCTATTCTAAGAAAGT
TCTCAACATTGTTTTTTAGTTCTGATTGAATTCTGATGTTCCAGGAATATATTTTAAATTTAATATTCTT
TGCACTATTTCTATACTAACTAAATAATAAATAGTCTAAGTATGTTCAATGAGAACAAAAAAGCTCTATC
TATATTTTTCTATCCTATTTCATTTATATCCTTTTCATTTTGAACTCACCAGCTTCTCTTCTTCTTCTTG
TCCATATACTTCTTAAAAGTCTCGAACTTCTCTCTCTCACTCTCCATCAATTTCTTTATGGCTACCGCTT
GCGCTCTGCCGCTTCCGAAGAAAGAAGGCGTTGGCAGAGCTCTCAATTCTATTTTTTCTCGCCGTAGGCT
ATCGATTTCTCAGCTTCTCTTCTCTCTTCCTCACTCCACCACCACCACTTCGGGCTTCTTCTTTTCTTCA
TTTTCGTCTTCTTCTTCATCCTCTTCTTTTTTTTTCAGTTCCCCCTCACTCCTCCCCTTATATGCGCGTG
CGAGAGGGGTGCAAAAGCAGCGCGCATCCGAGAATTGAAACGAGAAAACGGAGACGCAGCAGCAGTTCGT
CCTCAGAAAAATAGCCAGTAAAAAGAGAAAAAGATAGAGAGAGACCTATCGCATTTTATTTTCAAATTGC
AATTCCTGCAATTCATGTGTGCGTGTGCCCATTTTCAATTCTTCCCGTTATTTTTCAGACCATTACCAAC
GTTCTTTCTAGATCTTGAGACAATCTTCCTTCTGCTCAATCGTTCGTCGTGAAGACGGCATCGACGACGA
CGACGATCAGCAGTAAAGGATCCCCCGGGCTGCAGGAATTCGATATGCAGAAGCTGATCTCAGAGGAGGA
CCTGCTTCAGAAGCTTATCTCAGAGGAGGACCTTCGACCTCGAGGGGGGGCCCGGTACCGGTGGATAATG
AAAACAATCATCGCCCTTGGGTTTCTCTCCCTAGTCGTCGCACAAGACCCGCCTGGCATCGATATGAGTA
AAGGAGAAGAACTTTTCACTGGAGTTGTCCCAATTCTTGTTGAATTAGATGGTGATGTTAATGGGCACAA
ATTTTCTGTCAGTGGAGAGGGTGAAGGTGATGCAACATACGGAAAACTTACCCTTAAATTTATTTGCACT
ACTGGAAAACTACCTGTTCCATGGGTAAGTTTAAACATATATATACTAACTAACCCTGATTATTTAAATT
TTCAGCCAACACTTGTCACTACTTTCGGTTATGGTCTTCAATGCTTCGCCAGATACCCAGATCATATGAA
ACAGCATGACTTTTTCAAGAGTGCCATGCCCGAAGGTTATGTACAGGAAAGAACTATATTTTTCAAAGAT
GACGGGAACTACAAGACACGTAAGTTTAAACAGTTCGGTACTAACTAACCATACATATTTAAATTTTCAG
GTGCTGAAGTCAAGTTTGAAGGTGATACCCTTGTTAATAGAATCGAGTTAAAAGGTATTGATTTTAAAGA
AGATGGAAACATTCTTGGACACAAATTGGAATACAACTATAACTCACACAATGTATACATCATGGCAGAC
AAACAAAAGAATGGAATCAAAGTTGTAAGTTTAAACATGATTTTACTAACTAACTAATCTGATTTAAATT
TTCAGAACTTCAAAATTAGACACAACATTGAAGATGGAAGCGTTCAACTAGCAGACCATTATCAACAAAA
TACTCCAATTGGCGATGGCCCTGTCCTTTTACCAGACAACCATTACCTGTCCACACAATCTGCCCTTTCG
AAAGATCCCAACGAAAAGAGAGACCACATGGTCCTTCTTGAGTTTGTAACAGCTGCTGGGATTACACATG
GCATGGACGAACTATACAAGCTTCCAAGCAGCGGTCATTCTAGACACAGATATGCACTTATACCCATACC
ATTAGCAGTAATTACAACATGTATTGTGCTGTATATGAATGTTCTTTAAGCTAGCCGGCCATACAAGTAA
TCCGGATGATCGACGCCAACGTCGTTGAATTTTCAAATTTTAAATACTGAATATTTGTTTTTTTTCCTAT
TATTTATTTATTCTCTTTGTGTTTTTTTTCTTGCTTTCTAAAAAATTAATTCAATCCAAATCTAAACATT
TTTTTTTCTCTTTCCGTCTCCCAATTCGTATTCCGCTCCTCTCATCTGAACACAATGTGCAAGTTTATTT
ATCTTCTCGCTTTCATTTCATTAGGACGTGGGGGGAATTGGTGGAAGGGGGAAACACACAAAAGGATGAT
GGAAATGAAATAAGGACACACAATATGCAACAACATTCAATTCAGAAATATGGAGGAAGGTTTAAAAGAA
AACATAAAAATATATAGAGGAGGAAGGAAAACTAGTGGCCACGTGGGCCGTGCACCTTAAGCTTGGCACT
GGCCGTCGTTTTACAACGTCGTGACTGGGAAAACCCTGGCGTTACCCAACTTAATCGCCTTGCAGCACAT
CCCCCTTTCGCCAGCTGGCGTAATAGCGAAGAGGCCCGCACCGATCGCCCTTCCCAACAGTTGCGCAGCC
TGAATGGCGAATGGCGCCTGATGCGGTATTTTCTCCTTACGCATCTGTGCGGTATTTCACACCGCATA
[142 nt withheld, positions 5529-5670]
C
[141 nt withheld, positions 5672-5812]
CCTTTGACGTTGGAGTCCACGTTCTTT
[37 nt withheld, positions 5840-5876]
ACCCTATCTCGGGCTATTCTTTTGATTTATAAGGGATTTTGCCGATTTCGGCCTATTGGTTAAAAAATGA
GCTGATTTAACAAAAATTTAACGCGAATTTTAACAAAATATTAACGTTTACAATTTTATGGTGCACTCTC
AGTACAATCTGCTCTGATGCCGCATAGTTAAGCCAGCCCCGACACCCGCCAACACCCGCTGACGCGCCCT
GACGGGCTTGTCTGCTCCCGGCATCCGCTTACAGACAAGCTGTGACCGTCTCCGGGAGCTGCATGTGTCA
GAGGTTTTCACCGTCATCACCGAAACGCGCGAGACGAAAGGGCCTCGTGATACGCCTATTTTTATAGGTT
AATGTCATGATAATAATGGTTTCTTAGACGTCAGGTGGCACTTTTCGGGGAAATGTGCGCGGAACCCCTA
TTTGTTTATTTTTCTAAATACATTCAAATATGTATCCGCTCATGAGACAATAACCCTGATAAATGCTTCA
ATAATATTGAAAAAGGAAGAGTATGAGTATTCAACATTTCCGTGTCGCCCTTATTCCCTTTTTTGCGGCA
TTTTGCCTTCCTGTTTTTGCTCACCCAGAAACGCTGGTGAAAGTAAAAGATGCTGAAGATCAGTTGGGTG
CACGAGTGGGTTACATCGAACTGGATCTCAACAGCGGTAAGATCCTTGAGAGTTTTCGCCCCGAAGAACG
TTTTCCAATGATGAGCACTTTTAAAGTTCTGCTATGTGGCGCGGTATTATCCCGTATTGACGCCGGGCAA
GAGCAACTCGGTCGCCGCATACACTATTCTCAGAATGACTTGGTTGAGTACTCACCAGTCACAGAAAAGC
ATCTTACGGATGGCATGACAGTAAGAGAATTATGCAGTGCTGCCATAACCATGAGTGATAACACTGCGGC
CAACTTACTTCTGACAACGATCGGAGGACCGAAGGAGCTAACCGCTTTTTTGCACAACATGGGGGATCAT
GTAACTCGCCTTGATCGTTGGGAACCGGAGCTGAATGAAGCCATACCAAACGACGAGCGTGACACCACGA
TGCCTGTAGCAATGGCAACAACGTTGCGCAAACTATTAACTGGCGAACTACTTACTCTAGCTTCCCGGCA
ACAATTAATAGACTGGATGGAGGCGGATAAAGTTGCAGGACCACTTCTGCGCTCGGCCCTTCCGGCTGGC
TGGTTTATTGCTGATAAATCTGGAGCCGGTGAGCGTGGGTCTCGCGGTATCATTGCAGCACTGGGGCCAG
ATGGTAAGCCCTCCCGTATCGTAGTTATCTACACGACGGGGAGTCAGGCAACTATGGATGAACGAAATAG
ACAGATCGCTGAGATAGGTGCCTCACTGATTAAGCATTGGTAACTGTCAGACCAAGTTTACTCATATATA
CTTTAGATTGATTTAAAACTTCATTTTTAATTTAAAAGGATCTAGGTGAAGATCCTTTTTGATAATCTCA
TGACCAAAATCCCTTAACGTGAGTTTTCGTTCCACTGAGCGTCAGACCCCGTAGAAAAGATCAAAGGATC
TTCTTGAGATCCTTTTTTTCTGCGCGTAATCTGCTGCTTGCAAACAAAAAAACCACCGCTACCAGCGGTG
GTTTGTTTGCCGGATCAAGAGCTACCAACTCTTTTTCCGAAGGTAACTGGCTTCAGCAGAGCGCAGATAC
CAAATACTGTTCTTCTAGTGTAGCCGTAGTTAGGCCACCACTTCAAGAACTCTGTAGCACCGCCTACATA
CCTCGCTCTGCTAATCCTGTTACCAGTGGCTGCTGCCAGTGGCGATAAGTCGTGTCTTACCGGGTTGGAC
TCAAGACGATAGTTACCGGATAAGGCGCAGCGGTCGGGCTGAACGGGGGGTTCGTGCACACAGCCCAGCT
TGGAGCGAACGACCTACACCGAACTGAGATACCTACAGCGTGAGCTATGAGAAAGCGCCACGCTTCCCGA
AGGGAGAAAGGCGGACAGGTATCCGGTAAGCGGCAGGGTCGGAACAGGAGAGCGCACGAGGGAGCTTCCA
GGGGGAAACGCCTGGTATCTTTATAGTCCTGTCGGGTTTCGCCACCTCTGACTTGAGCGTCGATTTTTGT
GATGCTCGTCAGGGGGGCGGAGCCTATGGAAAAACGCCAGCAACGCGGCCTTTTTACGGTTCCTGGCCTT
TTGCTGGCCTTTTGCTCACATGTTCTTTCCTGCGTTATCCCCTGATTCTGTGGATAACCGTATTACCGCC
TTTGAGTGAGCTGATACCGCTCGCCGCAGCCGAACGACCGAGCGCAGCGAGTCAGTGAGCGAGGAAGCGG
AAGA
